Addgene plasmid #195370: dpYPQ230-D156R-ABE4
Purpose: dLbCas12a-D156R based adenine base editor, ecTadA8e fused to the N terminal of dLbCas12a-D156R with the linker of (GGGGS)x6
Depositing lab: Yiping Qi. Depositing organization: University of Maryland, College Park. Publication: CRISPR-Cas12a base editors confer efficient multiplexed genome editing in rice. Cheng Y, Zhang Y, Li G, Fang H, Sretenovic S, Fan A, Li J, Xu J, Que Q, Qi Y. Plant Commun. 2023 Apr 13:100601. doi: 10.1016/j.xplc.2023.100601. PubMed 37060177.
Backbone
  Vector backbone: pYPQ167
  Vector type: Plant Expression, CRISPR ; Gateway compatible ecTadA8e-(GGGGS)x6-dLbCas12a-D156R entry clone
Growth in bacteria
  Bacterial resistance: Spectinomycin, 50 μg/mL
  Growth temperature: 37°C
  Growth strain: DH5alpha
  Copy number: High Copy
Gene/Insert
  Gene/Insert name: ecTadA8e-(GGGGS)x6-dLbCas12a-D156R
  Tag / fusion protein: 5' and 3' NLS
Terms and licenses: Academic/Nonprofit Terms; Industry Terms: Not Available to Industry
How to cite: dpYPQ230-D156R-ABE4 was a gift from Yiping Qi (Addgene plasmid # 195370 ; http://n2t.net/addgene:195370 ; RRID:Addgene_195370)
