[The description below was written by a language model from this plasmid's Addgene catalogue record and pLannotate feature annotations shown in this document.]
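Description:
dpYPQ230-D156R-ABE4 is a Gateway-compatible entry clone built on the pYPQ167 backbone and intended for assembling plant CRISPR expression vectors. It is propagated in E. coli as a high-copy plasmid through a ColE1/pUC-type origin and selected with spectinomycin via the aadA (SmR) aminoglycoside adenylyltransferase gene. Short remnants of a class 1 integron promoter, a gentamicin resistance gene, lacI and lacZα are also annotated in the backbone, along with rrnB T1 and T2 terminators that insulate the cloning region from upstream bacterial transcription.

The payload is an adenine base editor in which the evolved E. coli tRNA adenosine deaminase ecTadA8e is fused, through a flexible (GGGGS)x6 linker, to the N terminus of a nuclease-dead LbCas12a carrying the D156R substitution, with nuclear localization signals at both ends of the fusion. The feature table identifies the tadA coding segment just downstream of attL1. The long unannotated stretch between it and the NOS terminator presumably corresponds to the linker and dLbCas12a portion, which the annotation tool did not call. The NOS terminator supplies the plant polyadenylation signal. No promoter for the editor is annotated within the cassette or stated in the record, consistent with an entry clone whose promoter is supplied by the destination vector. The cassette is flanked by attL1 and attR5 sites, the arrangement used in multisite Gateway LR reactions to combine the editor module with a second entry clone, typically a crRNA expression unit. A T7 promoter lies just outside attR5 on the opposite strand.

Once in a plant expression vector, the deaminase is guided by Cas12a crRNAs to convert A to G without double-strand breaks. The associated work applies such Cas12a base editors to multiplexed genome editing in rice.
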