Features (pLannotate 1.2.2; 13 found; start..end, strand, type, name):
     96..119     +  promoter       Pc promoter (fragment): intI1 (promoter lies within the coding sequence); class 1 integron promoter
    295..351     +  CDS            GmR (fragment): gentamycin acetyltransferase; aacC1; confers resistance to gentamycin
    358..1149    +  CDS            SmR: aminoglycoside adenylyltransferase (Murphy, 1985); aadA; confers resistance to spectinomycin and streptomycin
   1242..1830    +  rep_origin     ori: high-copy-number ColE1/pMB1/pBR322/pUC origin of replication
   2013..2105    +  CDS            lacI (fragment): lac repressor; lacI; The lac repressor binds to the lac operator to inhibit transcription in E. coli. This inhibition can be relieved by adding lactose or isopropyl-β-D-thiogalactopyranoside (IPTG).
   2160..2187    -  terminator     rrnB T2 terminator: transcription terminator T2 from the E. coli rrnB gene
   2319..2362    +  terminator     rrnB T1 terminator: Escherichia coli rrnB; transcription terminator T1 from the E. coli rrnB gene
   2409..2445    -  CDS            lacZα (fragment): LacZα fragment of β-galactosidase; lacZ fragment
   2461..2560    +  protein_bind   attL1: mutant version of attL; recombination site for the Gateway® LR reaction LR Clonase™
   2621..3112    +  CDS            tadA: TADA_ECOLI - Also known as yfhC. Experimental evidence at protein level: Swiss-Prot protein existence level 1. Catalyzes the deamination of adenosine to inosine at the wobble position 34 of tRNA(Arg2). Essential for cell viability. From Escherichia coli (strain K12).
   7022..7274    +  terminator     NOS terminator: nopaline synthase terminator and poly(A) signal
   7319..7442    +  protein_bind   attR5: mutant version of attR; recombination site for the Gateway® LR reaction LR Clonase™
   7460..7478    -  promoter       T7 promoter: promoter for bacteriophage T7 RNA polymerase
>Addgene plasmid #195370 | dpYPQ230-D156R-ABE4 | addgene full sequence | sequence record 392938 | Addgene NGS Result
TGGACCAGCCAGGACAGAAATGCCTCGACTTCGCTGCTACCCAAGGTTGCCGGGTGACGCACACCGTGGA
AACGGATGAAGGCACGAACCCAGTGGACATAAGCCTGTTCGGTTCGTAAGCTGTAATGCAAGTAGCGTAT
GCGCTCACGCAACTGGTCCAGAACCTTGACCGAACGCAGCGGTGGTAACGGCGCAGTGGCGGTTTTCATG
GCTTGTTATGACTGTTTTTTTGGGGTACAGTCTATGCCTCGGGCATCCAAGCAGCAAGCGCGTTACGCCG
TGGGTCGATGTTTGATGTTATGGAGCAGCAACGATGTTACGCAGCAGGGCAGTCGCCCTAAAACAAAGTT
AAACATTATGAGGGAAGCGGTGATCGCCGAAGTATCGACTCAACTATCAGAGGTAGTTGGCGTCATCGAG
CGCCATCTCGAACCGACGTTGCTGGCCGTACATTTGTACGGCTCCGCAGTGGATGGCGGCCTGAAGCCAC
ACAGTGATATTGATTTGCTGGTTACGGTGACCGTAAGGCTTGATGAAACAACGCGGCGAGCTTTGATCAA
CGACCTTTTGGAAACTTCGGCTTCCCCTGGAGAGAGCGAGATTCTCCGCGCTGTAGAAGTCACCATTGTT
GTGCACGACGACATCATTCCGTGGCGTTATCCAGCTAAGCGCGAACTGCAATTTGGAGAATGGCAGCGCA
ATGACATTCTTGCAGGTATCTTCGAGCCAGCCACGATCGACATTGATCTGGCTATCTTGCTGACAAAAGC
AAGAGAACATAGCGTTGCCTTGGTAGGTCCAGCGGCGGAGGAACTCTTTGATCCGGTTCCTGAACAGGAT
CTATTTGAGGCGCTAAATGAAACCTTAACGCTATGGAACTCGCCGCCCGACTGGGCTGGCGATGAGCGAA
ATGTAGTGCTTACGTTGTCCCGCATTTGGTACAGCGCAGTAACCGGCAAAATCGCGCCGAAGGATGTCGC
TGCCGACTGGGCAATGGAGCGCCTGCCGGCCCAGTATCAGCCCGTCATACTTGAAGCTAGACAGGCTTAT
CTTGGACAAGAAGAAGATCGCTTGGCCTCGCGCGCAGATCAGTTGGAAGAATTTGTCCACTACGTGAAAG
GCGAGATCACCAAGGTAGTCGGCAAATAACCCTCGAGCCACCCATGACCAAAATCCCTTAACGTGAGTTA
CGCGTCGTTCCACTGAGCGTCAGACCCCGTAGAAAAGATCAAAGGATCTTCTTGAGATCCTTTTTTTCTG
CGCGTAATCTGCTGCTTGCAAACAAAAAAACCACCGCTACCAGCGGTGGTTTGTTTGCCGGATCAAGAGC
TACCAACTCTTTTTCCGAAGGTAACTGGCTTCAGCAGAGCGCAGATACCAAATACTGTTCTTCTAGTGTA
GCCGTAGTTAGGCCACCACTTCAAGAACTCTGTAGCACCGCCTACATACCTCGCTCTGCTAATCCTGTTA
CCAGTGGCTGCTGCCAGTGGCGATAAGTCGTGTCTTACCGGGTTGGACTCAAGACGATAGTTACCGGATA
AGGCGCAGCGGTCGGGCTGAACGGGGGGTTCGTGCACACAGCCCAGCTTGGAGCGAACGACCTACACCGA
ACTGAGATACCTACAGCGTGAGCTATGAGAAAGCGCCACGCTTCCCGAAGGGAGAAAGGCGGACAGGTAT
CCGGTAAGCGGCAGGGTCGGAACAGGAGAGCGCACGAGGGAGCTTCCAGGGGGAAACGCCTGGTATCTTT
ATAGTCCTGTCGGGTTTCGCCACCTCTGACTTGAGCGTCGATTTTTGTGATGCTCGTCAGGGGGGCGGAG
CCTATGGAAAAACGCCAGCAACGCGGCCTTTTTACGGTTCCTGGCCTTTTGCTGGCCTTTTGCTCACATG
TTCTTTCCTGCGTTATCCCCTGATTCTGTGGATAACCGTATTACCGCCTTTGAGTGAGCTGATACCGCTC
GCCGCAGCCGAACGACCGAGCGCAGCGAGTCAGTGAGCGAGGAAGCGGAAGAGCGCCCAATACGCAAACC
GCCTCTCCCCGCGCGTTGGCCGATTCATTAATGCAGCTGGCACGACAGGTTTCCCGACTGGAAAGCGGGC
AGTGAGCGCAACGCAATTAATACGCGTACCGCGAGCCAGGAAGAGTTTGTAGAAACGCAAAAAGGCCATC
CGTCAGGATGGCCTTCTGCTTAGTTTGATGCCTGGCAGTTTATGGCGGGCGTCCTGCCCGCCACCCTCCG
GGCCGTTGCTTCACAACGTTCAAATCCGCTCCCGGCGGATTTGTCCTACTCAGGAGAGCGTTCACCGACA
AACAACAGATAAAACGAAAGGCCCAGTCTTCCGACTGAGCCTTTCGTTTTATTTGATGCCTGGCAGTTCC
CTACTCTCGCGTTAACGCTTGCATGGATGTTTTCCCAGTCACGACGTTGTAAAACGACGGCCAGTCTTAA
GCTCGGGCCCCAAATAATGATTTTATTTTGACTGATAGTGACCTGTTCGTTGCAACAAATTGATGAGCAA
TGCTTTTTTATAATGCCAACTTTGTACAAAAAAGCAGGCTCCGATGAAACGGACAGCCGACGGAAGCGAG
TTCGAGTCACCAAAGAAGAAGCGGAAAGTCTCTGAGGTGGAGTTTTCCCACGAGTACTGGATGAGACATG
CCCTGACCCTGGCCAAGAGGGCACGGGATGAGAGGGAGGTGCCTGTGGGAGCCGTGCTGGTGCTGAACAA
TAGAGTGATCGGCGAGGGCTGGAACAGAGCCATCGGCCTGCACGACCCAACAGCCCATGCCGAAATTATG
GCCCTGAGACAGGGCGGCCTGGTCATGCAGAACTACAGACTGATTGACGCCACCCTGTACGTGACATTCG
AGCCTTGCGTGATGTGCGCCGGCGCCATGATCCACTCTAGGATCGGCCGCGTGGTGTTTGGCGTGAGGAA
CTCAAAAAGAGGCGCCGCAGGCTCCCTGATGAACGTGCTGAACTACCCCGGCATGAATCACCGCGTCGAA
ATTACCGAGGGAATCCTGGCAGATGAATGTGCCGCCCTGCTGTGCGATTTCTATCGGATGCCTAGACAGG
TGTTCAATGCTCAGAAGAAGGCCCAGAGCTCCATCAACGGGGGCGGGGGCTCAGGCGGGGGCGGGAGCGG
CGGCGGGGGCTCTGGGGGCGGCGGCAGCGGCGGGGGCGGCAGCGGGGGCGGCGGGTCGACCATGGCTCCT
AAGAAGAAGCGGAAGGTTGGTATTCACGGGGTGCCTGCGGCTTCAAAGCTCGAGAAATTCACCAACTGTT
ATTCGTTGAGCAAAACACTGCGGTTTAAAGCGATTCCAGTCGGCAAGACTCAAGAGAATATAGACAATAA
GCGGCTGTTGGTGGAAGATGAAAAGCGCGCGGAAGACTACAAAGGGGTGAAGAAGTTGTTGGACAGATAC
TACCTCTCTTTTATCAATGATGTCTTGCACTCAATCAAATTGAAGAATCTGAACAACTACATCTCCCTCT
TCAGAAAGAAAACAAGGACAGAAAAGGAGAATAAGGAACTTGAAAATTTGGAGATCAATCTGAGGAAAGA
GATCGCGAAAGCCTTTAAAGGCAACGAAGGATACAAAAGTCTGTTCAAGAAGGATATAATTGAGACAATT
TTGCCAGAGTTCCTCGATGACAAGGACGAGATTGCGCTGGTCAATTCGTTCAACGGATTCACAACAGCAT
TCACAGGCTTCTTTCGCAATCGGGAAAATATGTTCTCTGAGGAGGCAAAGTCCACTTCTATTGCGTTCAG
GTGTATCAATGAGAATCTCACTAGGTACATTTCCAACATGGATATCTTTGAGAAGGTTGACGCAATTTTT
GACAAGCACGAAGTTCAGGAGATTAAGGAGAAGATCCTCAATTCCGATTATGACGTTGAGGACTTCTTCG
AAGGTGAGTTTTTTAATTTCGTGCTCACTCAAGAGGGTATCGACGTGTATAATGCGATCATCGGTGGGTT
CGTGACTGAGTCCGGTGAAAAGATTAAGGGATTGAACGAGTATATCAACCTTTACAACCAAAAGACGAAA
CAGAAGCTGCCAAAGTTCAAGCCTCTTTACAAACAGGTTCTTTCAGACCGCGAGTCACTCTCGTTCTATG
GGGAGGGCTACACTTCGGATGAGGAAGTCCTGGAGGTGTTCAGGAATACTCTCAATAAGAATTCGGAGAT
TTTCTCTTCTATAAAAAAACTGGAAAAGTTGTTTAAGAATTTTGACGAATACTCTAGCGCCGGCATATTT
GTGAAAAACGGCCCGGCCATATCAACGATAAGTAAAGATATCTTCGGCGAATGGAACGTGATCAGAGACA
AATGGAACGCGGAGTATGACGATATTCACCTGAAGAAGAAGGCTGTCGTAACGGAGAAGTACGAGGATGA
TCGCAGGAAAAGCTTCAAAAAGATCGGAAGTTTCAGCCTGGAACAGTTGCAGGAGTATGCTGACGCCGAT
CTTAGCGTCGTCGAGAAGTTGAAGGAGATAATCATCCAAAAGGTCGACGAGATATATAAAGTCTATGGAT
CAAGTGAAAAACTGTTCGACGCCGACTTCGTTTTGGAGAAGTCCCTGAAGAAGAACGACGCTGTTGTTGC
CATTATGAAGGATCTGCTCGACAGCGTGAAGAGTTTCGAGAACTATATTAAGGCTTTTTTCGGGGAGGGG
AAGGAGACTAACAGAGATGAGTCCTTCTACGGAGACTTCGTCCTCGCGTACGATATACTCCTTAAGGTAG
ACCACATCTACGACGCAATCAGAAATTACGTGACACAAAAGCCGTACAGCAAGGACAAGTTCAAACTCTA
CTTCCAGAACCCCCAGTTCATGGGCGGCTGGGACAAGGACAAGGAAACGGATTACAGGGCTACGATCCTG
AGGTATGGTTCAAAATACTACTTGGCGATTATGGACAAGAAGTACGCCAAGTGTCTCCAGAAGATTGACA
AAGACGATGTCAATGGCAATTATGAGAAGATCAACTACAAGCTGCTTCCGGGTCCGAACAAGATGCTCCC
AAAGGTTTTCTTCAGCAAGAAATGGATGGCCTACTATAACCCAAGCGAGGACATCCAGAAGATTTATAAG
AACGGTACGTTCAAGAAGGGCGACATGTTCAATCTTAACGACTGTCACAAGCTGATCGACTTCTTCAAAG
ACTCAATTAGCCGGTACCCAAAGTGGTCTAACGCCTATGACTTCAACTTTTCGGAAACCGAGAAGTACAA
GGATATAGCCGGATTTTATAGAGAGGTGGAAGAGCAGGGCTACAAGGTGTCATTCGAGTCCGCCAGCAAG
AAGGAAGTGGACAAGCTCGTGGAAGAGGGTAAGCTCTACATGTTCCAGATTTATAATAAAGACTTTAGCG
ATAAGAGCCACGGGACACCTAATCTCCACACAATGTATTTCAAGCTGCTCTTCGACGAGAATAACCACGG
CCAAATCAGGTTGTCAGGAGGGGCTGAACTCTTCATGCGGCGCGCTAGCCTTAAGAAGGAGGAGCTTGTA
GTCCACCCTGCGAATAGTCCAATTGCGAATAAGAACCCGGACAATCCTAAAAAGACTACAACATTGAGCT
ACGACGTGTACAAGGATAAGAGGTTTTCCGAGGATCAGTACGAGCTCCACATCCCGATTGCGATCAACAA
GTGCCCAAAGAATATTTTCAAGATAAACACAGAGGTGCGTGTACTCCTGAAGCATGACGACAATCCTTAC
GTCATTGGGATTGCCCGGGGCGAGAGGAACCTCCTCTATATTGTGGTGGTGGACGGGAAGGGGAACATAG
TCGAACAGTACTCCCTTAACGAAATAATTAACAATTTCAACGGCATCCGTATCAAGACCGACTACCATTC
GTTGCTGGACAAGAAGGAGAAGGAGAGATTTGAGGCGCGGCAAAATTGGACAAGTATCGAGAACATCAAG
GAACTCAAAGCAGGTTATATCTCTCAAGTTGTGCATAAGATATGCGAGCTGGTTGAGAAGTATGACGCAG
TGATCGCTCTTGAGGACCTCAACTCGGGCTTTAAGAATTCTAGAGTTAAAGTGGAGAAGCAGGTCTATCA
AAAGTTCGAGAAGATGCTTATAGATAAGCTCAACTACATGGTCGATAAGAAATCGAACCCATGTGCCACC
GGCGGCGCACTCAAAGGTTACCAAATAACAAACAAATTCGAGTCCTTCAAATCGATGAGTACTCAGAATG
GGTTCATATTTTATATACCGGCGTGGCTTACGTCTAAGATCGACCCGTCAACTGGTTTTGTCAACCTGTT
GAAGACGAAATACACGTCCATTGCCGATTCGAAAAAGTTCATATCTAGTTTTGATCGTATTATGTACGTC
CCAGAGGAAGATCTTTTCGAGTTTGCTCTCGACTACAAAAACTTTTCGCGGACCGATGCGGATTACATTA
AAAAATGGAAACTCTATTCGTACGGCAACAGAATCAGGATTTTTCGCAACCCTAAGAAGAATAACGTCTT
TGATTGGGAGGAAGTTTGCTTGACTAGCGCGTACAAGGAGCTCTTTAATAAGTATGGCATTAACTACCAA
CAGGGTGATATCAGAGCACTGCTTTGCGAACAATCTGACAAGGCTTTCTACTCATCCTTCATGGCTTTGA
TGAGCCTGATGCTCCAGATGAGAAATTCAATTACAGGCAGAACCGACGTGGATTTCTTGATCTCCCCGGT
TAAAAATTCTGATGGCATCTTTTACGATAGCAGGAACTATGAAGCGCAAGAGAATGCGATTCTGCCAAAA
AATGCAGACGCCAACGGTGCCTATAACATCGCCAGGAAAGTCCTGTGGGCGATCGGCCAGTTCAAAAAGG
CCGAAGACGAAAAATTGGACAAGGTCAAAATCGCTATCAGCAACAAAGAGTGGCTGGAGTATGCTCAGAC
ATCCGTAAAGCATAAGCGTCCTGCTGCCACCAAAAAGGCCGGACAGGCTAAGAAAAAGAAGTGAGACGAC
TAGTGGCGGCCGCCGACGTCCGATCGTTCAAACATTTGGCAATAAAGTTTCTTAAGATTGAATCCTGTTG
CCGGTCTTGCGATGATTATCATATAATTTCTGTTGAATTACGTTAAGCATGTAATAATTAACATGTAATG
CATGACGTTATTTATGAGATGGGTTTTTATGATTAGAGTCCCGCAATTATACATTTAATACGCGATAGAA
AACAAAATATAGCGCGCAAACTAGGATAAATTATCGCGCGCGGTGTCATCTATGTTACTAGATCGGGAAT
TGATCCCCCCTCGACAGCTTCCGGAAAGGGCGAATTCGCAACTTTGTATACAAAAGTTGAACGAGAAACG
TAAAATGATATAAATATCAATATATTAAATTAGATTTTGCATAAAAAACAGACTACATAATACTGTAAAA
CACAACATATCCAGTCACTATGCCATCCAGCTGATATCCCCTATAGTGAGTCGTATTACATGGTCATAGC
TGTTTCCTGGCAGCTCTGGCCCGTGTCTCAAAATCTCTGATGTTACATTGCACAAGATAAAAATATATCA
TCATGCCTCCTC
